Addgene plasmid #76153: AGK gRNA (BRDN0001147162)
Purpose: 3rd generation lentiviral gRNA plasmid targeting human AGK
Depositing lab: John Doench & David Root. Depositing organization: Broad Institute. Publication: Optimized sgRNA design to maximize activity and minimize off-target effects of CRISPR-Cas9. Doench JG, Fusi N, Sullender M, Hegde M, Vaimberg EW, Donovan KF, Smith I, Tothova Z, Wilen C, Orchard R, Virgin HW, Listgarten J, Root DE. Nat Biotechnol. 2016 Jan 18. doi: 10.1038/nbt.3437. PubMed 26780180.
Backbone
  Vector backbone: lentiGuide-Puro
  Backbone manufacturer: Zhang Lab (Addgene plasmid # 52963)
  Vector type: Mammalian Expression, Lentiviral, CRISPR
  Selectable markers: Puromycin
Growth in bacteria
  Bacterial resistance: Ampicillin, 100 μg/mL
  Growth temperature: 37°C
  Growth strain: DH5alpha
  Copy number: High Copy
Gene/Insert
  Gene/Insert name: AGK (alt names: AGK; NM_018238.3)
  gRNA/shRNA sequence: TGTTCTTCGACGAACAGATG
  Species: H. sapiens (human)
  Entrez Gene: AGK (a.k.a. CATC5, CTRCT38, MTDPS10, MULK)
  Promoter: hU6
  Cloning method: Unknown
  Sequencing primers: 5′ U6-F; 3′ pS2-R
Terms and licenses: Academic/Nonprofit Terms; Industry Terms: Not Available to Industry
Depositor comments: The gRNA was designed to target the following Genbank reference sequence(s): NM_018238.3. Note that this plasmid does NOT contain Cas9. It should be used in conjunction with lentiCas9-Blast (Addgene #52962) or otherwise with cell lines already expressing Cas9. Browse the full kinome gRNA library at http://www.addgene.org/pooled-library/broadgpp-human-kinome/ or visit http://www.broadinstitute.org/rnai/public/ for detailed protocols and information.
How to cite: AGK gRNA (BRDN0001147162) was a gift from John Doench & David Root (Addgene plasmid # 76153 ; http://n2t.net/addgene:76153 ; RRID:Addgene_76153)
