[The description below was written by a language model from this plasmid's Addgene catalogue record and pLannotate feature annotations shown in this document.]
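Description:
AGK gRNA (BRDN0001147162) is a third-generation lentiviral transfer plasmid built on the lentiGuide-Puro backbone that expresses a single guide RNA against human AGK, designed against the reference transcript NM_018238.3. It belongs to a human kinome gRNA collection. In bacteria it is maintained through a high-copy ColE1/pUC-type origin with ampicillin selection (AmpR under its own bla promoter). The backbone also carries an f1 origin, an SV40 origin and poly(A) signal, and remnants of a lac/T7/T3 cloning region.

The viral cassette is framed by a chimeric RSV promoter fused to a truncated HIV-1 5' LTR, which makes genomic RNA production Tat-independent, and by a self-inactivating ΔU3 3' LTR that disables LTR promoter activity after integration. Between them lie the Ψ packaging signal with a partial gag sequence, the Rev response element for Rev-dependent nuclear export, and a cPPT/CTS that aids nuclear import of the reverse-transcribed genome. The payload has two expression units. A human U6 RNA polymerase III promoter drives the AGK-specific spacer joined to the Streptococcus pyogenes Cas9 gRNA scaffold. An EF-1α core promoter with its intron A drives puromycin N-acetyltransferase, followed by a WPRE to enhance transcript expression, so transduced mammalian cells can be selected with puromycin.

The plasmid does not encode Cas9. It is meant to be used alongside a separate Cas9 vector such as lentiCas9-Blast, or in cell lines that already express Cas9, to disrupt AGK by CRISPR. The cloning method is not stated in the record.
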