Features (pLannotate 1.2.2; 29 found; start..end, strand, type, name):
     14..80      +  CDS            small t antigen (fragment): SV40 (simian virus 40) small t antigen
    106..317     +  promoter       EF-1α core promoter: core promoter for human elongation factor EF-1α
    318..1256    +  intron         EF-1α intron A: intron upstream of the start codon of human EF-1α
   1278..1877    +  CDS            PuroR (fragment): puromycin N-acetyltransferase; pac from Streptomyces; confers resistance to puromycin
   1893..2481    +  misc_feature   WPRE: woodchuck hepatitis virus posttranscriptional regulatory element
   2532..2551    +  misc_feature   cPPT/CTS (fragment): central polypurine tract and central termination sequence of HIV-1
   2553..2786    +  LTR            3' LTR (ΔU3): self-inactivating 3' long terminal repeat (LTR) from HIV-1
   2864..2985    +  polyA_signal   SV40 poly(A) signal: SV40 polyadenylation signal
   3025..3160    +  rep_origin     SV40 ori: SV40 origin of replication
   3181..3199    -  promoter       T7 promoter: promoter for bacteriophage T7 RNA polymerase
   3207..3362    +  CDS            lacZα (fragment): LacZα fragment of β-galactosidase; lacZ fragment
   3367..3795    +  rep_origin     f1 ori (sequence partly withheld): f1 bacteriophage origin of replication; arrow indicates direction of (+) strand synthesis
   3848..3952    +  promoter       AmpR promoter: bla
   3953..4813    +  CDS            AmpR: β-lactamase; bla; confers resistance to ampicillin, carbenicillin, and related antibiotics
   4984..5572    +  rep_origin     ori: high-copy-number ColE1/pMB1/pBR322/pUC origin of replication
   5755..5847    +  CDS            lacI (fragment): lac repressor; lacI; The lac repressor binds to the lac operator to inhibit transcription in E. coli. This inhibition can be relieved by adding lactose or isopropyl-β-D-thiogalactopyranoside (IPTG).
   5860..5881    +  protein_bind   CAP binding site: CAP binding activates transcription in the presence of cAMP. E. coli catabolite activator protein
   5896..5926    +  promoter       lac promoter: promoter for the E. coli lac operon
   5934..5950    +  protein_bind   lac operator: The lac repressor binds to the lac operator to inhibit transcription in E. coli. This inhibition can be relieved by adding lactose or isopropyl-β-D-thiogalactopyranoside (IPTG). lac repressor encoded by lacI
   5995..6013    +  promoter       T3 promoter: promoter for bacteriophage T3 RNA polymerase
   6041..6267    +  promoter       RSV promoter: Rous sarcoma virus enhancer/promoter
   6268..6448    +  LTR            5' LTR (truncated): truncated 5' long terminal repeat (LTR) from HIV-1
   6495..6620    +  misc_feature   HIV-1 Ψ: packaging signal of human immunodeficiency virus type 1
   6604..6967    +  CDS            HIV-1 gag (fragment): gag protein from human immunodeficiency virus 1; gag
   7113..7346    +  misc_feature   RRE: The Rev response element (RRE) of HIV-1 allows for Rev-dependent mRNA export from the nucleus to the cytoplasm.
   7723..7749    +  CDS            Rev (fragment): human immunodeficiency virus 1 (HIV-1) Rev protein; rev; enhances nuclear export of unspliced and incompletely spliced viral mRNAs
   7753..7993    +  promoter       U6 promoter: RNA polymerase III promoter for human U6 snRNA
   8023..8098    +  misc_RNA       gRNA scaffold: guide RNA scaffold for the Streptococcus pyogenes CRISPR/Cas9 system
   8154..8271    +  misc_feature   cPPT/CTS: central polypurine tract and central termination sequence of HIV-1
>Addgene plasmid #76153 | AGK gRNA (BRDN0001147162) | addgene full sequence | sequence record 185290 | Addgene Assembled Sequence
CCCGGGTGCAAAGATGGATAAAGTTTTAAACAGAGAGGAATCTTTGCAGCTAATGGACCTTCTAGGTCTT
GAAAGGAGTGGGAATTGGCTCCGGTGCCCGTCAGTGGGCAGAGCGCACATCGCCCACAGTCCCCGAGAAG
TTGGGGGGAGGGGTCGGCAATTGATCCGGTGCCTAGAGAAGGTGGCGCGGGGTAAACTGGGAAAGTGATG
TCGTGTACTGGCTCCGCCTTTTTCCCGAGGGTGGGGGAGAACCGTATATAAGTGCAGTAGTCGCCGTGAA
CGTTCTTTTTCGCAACGGGTTTGCCGCCAGAACACAGGTAAGTGCCGTGTGTGGTTCCCGCGGGCCTGGC
CTCTTTACGGGTTATGGCCCTTGCGTGCCTTGAATTACTTCCACCTGGCTGCAGTACGTGATTCTTGATC
CCGAGCTTCGGGTTGGAAGTGGGTGGGAGAGTTCGAGGCCTTGCGCTTAAGGAGCCCCTTCGCCTCGTGC
TTGAGTTGAGGCCTGGCCTGGGCGCTGGGGCCGCCGCGTGCGAATCTGGTGGCACCTTCGCGCCTGTCTC
GCTGCTTTCGATAAGTCTCTAGCCATTTAAAATTTTTGATGACCTGCTGCGACGCTTTTTTTCTGGCAAG
ATAGTCTTGTAAATGCGGGCCAAGATCTGCACACTGGTATTTCGGTTTTTGGGGCCGCGGGCGGCGACGG
GGCCCGTGCGTCCCAGCGCACATGTTCGGCGAGGCGGGGCCTGCGAGCGCGGCCACCGAGAATCGGACGG
GGGTAGTCTCAAGCTGGCCGGCCTGCTCTGGTGCCTGGCCTCGCGCCGCCGTGTATCGCCCCGCCCTGGG
CGGCAAGGCTGGCCCGGTCGGCACCAGTTGCGTGAGCGGAAAGATGGCCGCTTCCCGGCCCTGCTGCAGG
GAGCTCAAAATGGAGGACGCGGCGCTCGGGAGAGCGGGCGGGTGAGTCACCCACACAAAGGAAAAGGGCC
TTTCCGTCCTCAGCCGTCGCTTCATGTGACTCCACGGAGTACCGGGCGCCGTCCAGGCACCTCGATTAGT
TCTCGAGCTTTTGGAGTACGTCGTCTTTAGGTTGGGGGGAGGGGTTTTATGCGATGGAGTTTCCCCACAC
TGAGTGGGTGGAGACTGAAGTTAGGCCAGCTTGGCACTTGATGTAATTCTCCTTGGAATTTGCCCTTTTT
GAGTTTGGATCTTGGTTCATTCTCAAGCCTCAGACAGTGGTTCAAAGTTTTTTTCTTCCATTTCAGGTGT
CGTGACGTACGGCCACCATGACCGAGTACAAGCCCACGGTGCGCCTCGCCACCCGCGACGACGTCCCCAG
GGCCGTACGCACCCTCGCCGCCGCGTTCGCCGACTACCCCGCCACGCGCCACACCGTCGATCCGGACCGC
CACATCGAGCGGGTCACCGAGCTGCAAGAACTCTTCCTCACGCGCGTCGGGCTCGACATCGGCAAGGTGT
GGGTCGCGGACGACGGCGCCGCCGTGGCGGTCTGGACCACGCCGGAGAGCGTCGAAGCGGGGGCGGTGTT
CGCCGAGATCGGCCCGCGCATGGCCGAGTTGAGCGGTTCCCGGCTGGCCGCGCAGCAACAGATGGAAGGC
CTCCTGGCGCCGCACCGGCCCAAGGAGCCCGCGTGGTTCCTGGCCACCGTCGGAGTCTCGCCCGACCACC
AGGGCAAGGGTCTGGGCAGCGCCGTCGTGCTCCCCGGAGTGGAGGCGGCCGAGCGCGCCGGGGTGCCCGC
CTTCCTGGAGACCTCCGCGCCCCGCAACCTCCCCTTCTACGAGCGGCTCGGCTTCACCGTCACCGCCGAC
GTCGAGGTGCCCGAAGGACCGCGCACCTGGTGCATGACCCGCAAGCCCGGTGCCTGAACGCGTTAAGTCG
ACAATCAACCTCTGGATTACAAAATTTGTGAAAGATTGACTGGTATTCTTAACTATGTTGCTCCTTTTAC
GCTATGTGGATACGCTGCTTTAATGCCTTTGTATCATGCTATTGCTTCCCGTATGGCTTTCATTTTCTCC
TCCTTGTATAAATCCTGGTTGCTGTCTCTTTATGAGGAGTTGTGGCCCGTTGTCAGGCAACGTGGCGTGG
TGTGCACTGTGTTTGCTGACGCAACCCCCACTGGTTGGGGCATTGCCACCACCTGTCAGCTCCTTTCCGG
GACTTTCGCTTTCCCCCTCCCTATTGCCACGGCGGAACTCATCGCCGCCTGCCTTGCCCGCTGCTGGACA
GGGGCTCGGCTGTTGGGCACTGACAATTCCGTGGTGTTGTCGGGGAAATCATCGTCCTTTCCTTGGCTGC
TCGCCTGTGTTGCCACCTGGATTCTGCGCGGGACGTCCTTCTGCTACGTCCCTTCGGCCCTCAATCCAGC
GGACCTTCCTTCCCGCGGCCTGCTGCCGGCTCTGCGGCCTCTTCCGCGTCTTCGCCTTCGCCCTCAGACG
AGTCGGATCTCCCTTTGGGCCGCCTCCCCGCGTCGACTTTAAGACCAATGACTTACAAGGCAGCTGTAGA
TCTTAGCCACTTTTTAAAAGAAAAGGGGGGACTGGAAGGGCTAATTCACTCCCAACGAAGACAAGATCTG
CTTTTTGCTTGTACTGGGTCTCTCTGGTTAGACCAGATCTGAGCCTGGGAGCTCTCTGGCTAACTAGGGA
ACCCACTGCTTAAGCCTCAATAAAGCTTGCCTTGAGTGCTTCAAGTAGTGTGTGCCCGTCTGTTGTGTGA
CTCTGGTAACTAGAGATCCCTCAGACCCTTTTAGTCAGTGTGGAAAATCTCTAGCAGTACGTATAGTAGT
TCATGTCATCTTATTATTCAGTATTTATAACTTGCAAAGAAATGAATATCAGAGAGTGAGAGGAACTTGT
TTATTGCAGCTTATAATGGTTACAAATAAAGCAATAGCATCACAAATTTCACAAATAAAGCATTTTTTTC
ACTGCATTCTAGTTGTGGTTTGTCCAAACTCATCAATGTATCTTATCATGTCTGGCTCTAGCTATCCCGC
CCCTAACTCCGCCCATCCCGCCCCTAACTCCGCCCAGTTCCGCCCATTCTCCGCCCCATGGCTGACTAAT
TTTTTTTATTTATGCAGAGGCCGAGGCCGCCTCGGCCTCTGAGCTATTCCAGAAGTAGTGAGGAGGCTTT
TTTGGAGGCCTAGGGACGTACCCAATTCGCCCTATAGTGAGTCGTATTACGCGCGCTCACTGGCCGTCGT
TTTACAACGTCGTGACTGGGAAAACCCTGGCGTTACCCAACTTAATCGCCTTGCAGCACATCCCCCTTTC
GCCAGCTGGCGTAATAGCGAAGAGGCCCGCACCGATCGCCCTTCCCAACAGTTGCGCAGCCTGAATGGCG
AATGGG
[124 nt withheld, positions 3367-3490]
C
[91 nt withheld, positions 3492-3582]
A
[49 nt withheld, positions 3584-3632]
CCTTTGACGTTGGAGTCCACGTTCTTT
[37 nt withheld, positions 3660-3696]
ACCCTATCTCGGTCTATTCTTTTGATTTATAAGGGATTTTGCCGATTTCGGCCTATTGGTTAAAAAATGA
GCTGATTTAACAAAAATTTAACGCGAATTTTAACAAAATATTAACGCTTACAATTTAGGTGGCACTTTTC
GGGGAAATGTGCGCGGAACCCCTATTTGTTTATTTTTCTAAATACATTCAAATATGTATCCGCTCATGAG
ACAATAACCCTGATAAATGCTTCAATAATATTGAAAAAGGAAGAGTATGAGTATTCAACATTTCCGTGTC
GCCCTTATTCCCTTTTTTGCGGCATTTTGCCTTCCTGTTTTTGCTCACCCAGAAACGCTGGTGAAAGTAA
AAGATGCTGAAGATCAGTTGGGTGCACGAGTGGGTTACATCGAACTGGATCTCAACAGCGGTAAGATCCT
TGAGAGTTTTCGCCCCGAAGAACGTTTTCCAATGATGAGCACTTTTAAAGTTCTGCTATGTGGCGCGGTA
TTATCCCGTATTGACGCCGGGCAAGAGCAACTCGGTCGCCGCATACACTATTCTCAGAATGACTTGGTTG
AGTACTCACCAGTCACAGAAAAGCATCTTACGGATGGCATGACAGTAAGAGAATTATGCAGTGCTGCCAT
AACCATGAGTGATAACACTGCGGCCAACTTACTTCTGACAACGATCGGAGGACCGAAGGAGCTAACCGCT
TTTTTGCACAACATGGGGGATCATGTAACTCGCCTTGATCGTTGGGAACCGGAGCTGAATGAAGCCATAC
CAAACGACGAGCGTGACACCACGATGCCTGTAGCAATGGCAACAACGTTGCGCAAACTATTAACTGGCGA
ACTACTTACTCTAGCTTCCCGGCAACAATTAATAGACTGGATGGAGGCGGATAAAGTTGCAGGACCACTT
CTGCGCTCGGCCCTTCCGGCTGGCTGGTTTATTGCTGATAAATCTGGAGCCGGTGAGCGTGGGTCTCGCG
GTATCATTGCAGCACTGGGGCCAGATGGTAAGCCCTCCCGTATCGTAGTTATCTACACGACGGGGAGTCA
GGCAACTATGGATGAACGAAATAGACAGATCGCTGAGATAGGTGCCTCACTGATTAAGCATTGGTAACTG
TCAGACCAAGTTTACTCATATATACTTTAGATTGATTTAAAACTTCATTTTTAATTTAAAAGGATCTAGG
TGAAGATCCTTTTTGATAATCTCATGACCAAAATCCCTTAACGTGAGTTTTCGTTCCACTGAGCGTCAGA
CCCCGTAGAAAAGATCAAAGGATCTTCTTGAGATCCTTTTTTTCTGCGCGTAATCTGCTGCTTGCAAACA
AAAAAACCACCGCTACCAGCGGTGGTTTGTTTGCCGGATCAAGAGCTACCAACTCTTTTTCCGAAGGTAA
CTGGCTTCAGCAGAGCGCAGATACCAAATACTGTTCTTCTAGTGTAGCCGTAGTTAGGCCACCACTTCAA
GAACTCTGTAGCACCGCCTACATACCTCGCTCTGCTAATCCTGTTACCAGTGGCTGCTGCCAGTGGCGAT
AAGTCGTGTCTTACCGGGTTGGACTCAAGACGATAGTTACCGGATAAGGCGCAGCGGTCGGGCTGAACGG
GGGGTTCGTGCACACAGCCCAGCTTGGAGCGAACGACCTACACCGAACTGAGATACCTACAGCGTGAGCT
ATGAGAAAGCGCCACGCTTCCCGAAGGGAGAAAGGCGGACAGGTATCCGGTAAGCGGCAGGGTCGGAACA
GGAGAGCGCACGAGGGAGCTTCCAGGGGGAAACGCCTGGTATCTTTATAGTCCTGTCGGGTTTCGCCACC
TCTGACTTGAGCGTCGATTTTTGTGATGCTCGTCAGGGGGGCGGAGCCTATGGAAAAACGCCAGCAACGC
GGCCTTTTTACGGTTCCTGGCCTTTTGCTGGCCTTTTGCTCACATGTTCTTTCCTGCGTTATCCCCTGAT
TCTGTGGATAACCGTATTACCGCCTTTGAGTGAGCTGATACCGCTCGCCGCAGCCGAACGACCGAGCGCA
GCGAGTCAGTGAGCGAGGAAGCGGAAGAGCGCCCAATACGCAAACCGCCTCTCCCCGCGCGTTGGCCGAT
TCATTAATGCAGCTGGCACGACAGGTTTCCCGACTGGAAAGCGGGCAGTGAGCGCAACGCAATTAATGTG
AGTTAGCTCACTCATTAGGCACCCCAGGCTTTACACTTTATGCTTCCGGCTCGTATGTTGTGTGGAATTG
TGAGCGGATAACAATTTCACACAGGAAACAGCTATGACCATGATTACGCCAAGCGCGCAATTAACCCTCA
CTAAAGGGAACAAAAGCTGGAGCTGCAAGCTTAATGTAGTCTTATGCAATACTCTTGTAGTCTTGCAACA
TGGTAACGATGAGTTAGCAACATGCCTTACAAGGAGAGAAAAAGCACCGTGCATGCCGATTGGTGGAAGT
AAGGTGGTACGATCGTGCCTTATTAGGAAGGCAACAGACGGGTCTGACATGGATTGGACGAACCACTGAA
TTGCCGCATTGCAGAGATATTGTATTTAAGTGCCTAGCTCGATACATAAACGGGTCTCTCTGGTTAGACC
AGATCTGAGCCTGGGAGCTCTCTGGCTAACTAGGGAACCCACTGCTTAAGCCTCAATAAAGCTTGCCTTG
AGTGCTTCAAGTAGTGTGTGCCCGTCTGTTGTGTGACTCTGGTAACTAGAGATCCCTCAGACCCTTTTAG
TCAGTGTGGAAAATCTCTAGCAGTGGCGCCCGAACAGGGACTTGAAAGCGAAAGGGAAACCAGAGGAGCT
CTCTCGACGCAGGACTCGGCTTGCTGAAGCGCGCACGGCAAGAGGCGAGGGGCGGCGACTGGTGAGTACG
CCAAAAATTTTGACTAGCGGAGGCTAGAAGGAGAGAGATGGGTGCGAGAGCGTCAGTATTAAGCGGGGGA
GAATTAGATCGCGATGGGAAAAAATTCGGTTAAGGCCAGGGGGAAAGAAAAAATATAAATTAAAACATAT
AGTATGGGCAAGCAGGGAGCTAGAACGATTCGCAGTTAATCCTGGCCTGTTAGAAACATCAGAAGGCTGT
AGACAAATACTGGGACAGCTACAACCATCCCTTCAGACAGGATCAGAAGAACTTAGATCATTATATAATA
CAGTAGCAACCCTCTATTGTGTGCATCAAAGGATAGAGATAAAAGACACCAAGGAAGCTTTAGACAAGAT
AGAGGAAGAGCAAAACAAAAGTAAGACCACCGCACAGCAAGCGGCCGCTGATCTTCAGACCTGGAGGAGG
AGATATGAGGGACAATTGGAGAAGTGAATTATATAAATATAAAGTAGTAAAAATTGAACCATTAGGAGTA
GCACCCACCAAGGCAAAGAGAAGAGTGGTGCAGAGAGAAAAAAGAGCAGTGGGAATAGGAGCTTTGTTCC
TTGGGTTCTTGGGAGCAGCAGGAAGCACTATGGGCGCAGCGTCAATGACGCTGACGGTACAGGCCAGACA
ATTATTGTCTGGTATAGTGCAGCAGCAGAACAATTTGCTGAGGGCTATTGAGGCGCAACAGCATCTGTTG
CAACTCACAGTCTGGGGCATCAAGCAGCTCCAGGCAAGAATCCTGGCTGTGGAAAGATACCTAAAGGATC
AACAGCTCCTGGGGATTTGGGGTTGCTCTGGAAAACTCATTTGCACCACTGCTGTGCCTTGGAATGCTAG
TTGGAGTAATAAATCTCTGGAACAGATTTGGAATCACACGACCTGGATGGAGTGGGACAGAGAAATTAAC
AATTACACAAGCTTAATACACTCCTTAATTGAAGAATCGCAAAACCAGCAAGAAAAGAATGAACAAGAAT
TATTGGAATTAGATAAATGGGCAAGTTTGTGGAATTGGTTTAACATAACAAATTGGCTGTGGTATATAAA
ATTATTCATAATGATAGTAGGAGGCTTGGTAGGTTTAAGAATAGTTTTTGCTGTACTTTCTATAGTGAAT
AGAGTTAGGCAGGGATATTCACCATTATCGTTTCAGACCCACCTCCCAACCCCGAGGGGACCCAGAGAGG
GCCTATTTCCCATGATTCCTTCATATTTGCATATACGATACAAGGCTGTTAGAGAGATAATTAGAATTAA
TTTGACTGTAAACACAAAGATATTAGTACAAAATACGTGACGTAGAAAGTAATAATTTCTTGGGTAGTTT
GCAGTTTTAAAATTATGTTTTAAAATGGACTATCATATGCTTACCGTAACTTGAAAGTATTTCGATTTCT
TGGCTTTATATATCTTGTGGAAAGGACGAAACACCGTGTTCTTCGACGAACAGATGGTTTTAGAGCTAGA
AATAGCAAGTTAAAATAAGGCTAGTCCGTTATCAACTTGAAAAAGTGGCACCGAGTCGGTGCTTTTTTAA
GCTTGGCGTAACTAGATCTTGAGACAAATGGCAGTATTCATCCACAATTTTAAAAGAAAAGGGGGGATTG
GGGGGTACAGTGCAGGGGAAAGAATAGTAGACATAATAGCAACAGACATACAAACTAAAGAATTACAAAA
ACAAATTACAAAAATTCAAAATTTTCGGGTTTATTACAGGGACAGCAGAGATCCACTTTGGCGCCGGCTC
GAGGGGG
