>Addgene plasmid #76153 | AGK gRNA (BRDN0001147162) | depositor partial sequence | sequence record 143613 | Target Sequence
TGTTCTTCGACGAACAGATG
