>Addgene plasmid #76153 | AGK gRNA (BRDN0001147162) | addgene partial sequence | sequence record 185289 | hU6-F
AGAAAGTAATAATTTCTTGGGTAGTTTGCAGTTTTAAAATTATGTTTTAAAATGGACTATCATATGCTTA
CCGTAACTTGAAAGTATTTCGATTTCTTGGCTTTATATATCTTGTGGAAAGGACGAAACACCGTGTTCTT
CGACGAACAGATGGTTTTAGAGCTAGAAATAGCAAGTTAAAATAAGGCTAGTCCGTTATCAACTTGAAAA
AGTGGCACCGAGTCGGTGCTTTTTTAAGCTTGGCGTAACTAGATCTTGAGACAAATGGCAGTATTCATCC
ACAATTTTAAAAGAAAAGGGGGGATTGGGGGGTACAGTGCAGGGGAAAGAATAGTAGACATAATAGCAAC
AGACATACAAACTAAAGAATTACAAAAACAAATTACAAAAATTCAAAATTTTCGGGTTTATTACAGGGAC
AGCAGAGATCCACTTTGGCGCCGGCTCGAGGGGGCCCGGGTGCAAAGATGGATAAAGTTTTAAACAGAGA
GGAATCTTTGCAGCTAATGGACCTTCTAGGTCTTGAAAGGAGTGGGAATTGGCTCCGGTGCCCGTCAGTG
GGCAGAGCGC
